>Addgene plasmid #203684 | PJEBAN6 | addgene full sequence | sequence record 407096 | Addgene NGS Result
TGGTCTGACAGTTACCAATGCTTAATCAGTGAGGCACCTATCTCAGCGATCTGTCTATTTCGTTCATCCA
TAGTTGCCTGACTCCCCGTCGTGTAGATAACTACGATACGGGAGGGCTTACCATCTGGCCCCAGTGCTGC
AATGATACCGCGAGACCCACGCTCACCGGCTCCAGATTTATCAGCAATAAACCAGCCAGCCGGAAGGGCC
GAGCGCAGAAGTGGTCAATTCTATTTAATCACTTTGACTAGCAAATACTAACAACAAGACACACACACCA
AAAATCAAAAATTCACTACTTTTAGTTAAAAACCACGTAACCACAAGAACTAATCCAATCCATGTAATCG
GGTTCTTCAAATATTTCTCCAAGATTTTCCTCCTCTAATATGCTCAACTTAAATGACCTATTCAATAAAT
CTATTATGCTGCTAAATAGTTTATAGGACAAATAAGTATACTCTAATGACCTATAAAAGATAGAAAATTA
AAAAATCAAGTGTTCGCTTCGCTCTCACTGCCCCTCGACGTTTTAGTAGCCTTTCCCTCACTTCGTTCAG
TCCAAGCCAACTAAAAGTTTTCGGGCTACTCTCTCCTTCTCCCCCTAATAATTAATTAAAATCTTACTCT
GTATATTTCTGCTAATCATTCGCTAAACAGCAAAGAAAAAACAAACACGTATCATAGATATAAATGTAAT
GGCATAGTGCGGGTTTTATTTTCAGCCTGTATCATAGCTAAACAAATCGAGTTGTGTGTCCGTTTTAGGG
CGTTCTGCTAGCTTGTTTAAAGTCTCTTGAATGAATGTATGCTCTAAGTCAAAAGAATTTGTCAGCGCCT
TTATATAGCTTTCTTTTTCTTCTTTTTTTACTTTAATGATCGATAGCAACAATGATTTAACACTAGCAAG
TTGAATGCCACCATTTCTTCCTGGTTTAATCTTAAAGAAAATTTCCTGATTCGCCTTCAGTACCTTCAGC
AATTTATCTAATGTCCGTTCAGGAATGCCTAGCACTTCTCTAATCTCTTTTTTGGTCGTCACTAAATAAG
GCTTGTATACATCGCTTTTTTCGCTAATATAAGCCATTAAATCTTCTTTCCATTCTGACAAATGAACACG
TTGACGTTCGCTTCTTTTTTTCTTGAATTTAAACCACCCTTGACGGACAAATAAATCTTTACTGGTTAAA
TCACTTGATACCCAAGCTTTGCAAAGAATGGTAATGTATTCCCTATTAGCCCCTTGATAGTTTTCTGAAT
AGGCACTTCTAACAATTTTGATTACTTCTTTTTCTTCTAAGGGTTGATCTAATCGATTATTAAACTCAAA
CATATTATATTCGCACGTTTCGATTGAATAGCCTGAACTAAAGTAGGCTAAAGAGAGGGTAAACATGACG
TTATTACGCCCTATTAAACCCTTTTCTCCTGAAAATTTCGTTTCGTGCAATAAGAGATTAAACCAGGGTT
CATCTACTTGTTTTTTGCCTTCTGTACCGCTTAAAACCGTTAGACTTGAACGAGTAAAGCCCTTATTATC
TGTTTGTTTGAAAGACCAATCTTGCCATTCTTTGAAAGAATAACGGTAATTAGGATCAAAAAATTCTACA
TTGTCCGTTCTTGGTATGCGAGCAATACCAAAATGATTACACGTTAGATCAACTGGCAAAGACTTTCCAA
AATATTCTCGGATATTTTGCGAAATTATTTTGGCTGCTTTGACAGATTTAAATTCTGATTTTGAAGTCAC
ATAGACTGGCGTTTCTAAAACAAAATATGCTTGATAACCTTTATCAGATTTGATAATCATAGTAGGCATA
AAACCTAAATCAATAGCGGTTGTTAAAATATCGCTTGCTGAAATAGTTTCTTTTGCCGTGTGAATATCAA
AATCAATAAAGAAGGTATTGATTTGTCTTAAATTGTTTTCAGAATGTCCTTTCGTGTATGAACGGTTTTC
GTCTGCATACGTTCCATAACGATAAACGTTGGGTGTCCAATGTGTAAATGTATCTTGATTTTCTTGAATC
GCTTCCTCGGAAGTCAGAACAACACCACGACCGCCAATCATGCTTGATTTTGAGCGATACGCAAAAATAG
CCCCTTTGCTTTTACCTGGCTTGGTAGTGATTGAGCGAATTTTACTATTTTTAAATTTGTACTTTAACAA
GCCGTCATGAAGCACAGTTTCTACAACAAAAGGGATATTCATTCAGCTGTTCTCCTTTCCTATAAATCCT
ATAAAATAGGTTGTTTAATTAACTTGGTTTGCTTTTTCATTCAACTGTTTCAATATTGCATGTTTTGAAA
AAGATTTTTTTCCTTTATAAGTCAATTTTTTTCCACTAATCGAATAAATTATTTTGTTATTTTCTATTAA
CTTATATATATAATCTTCCCCCTCCGAAGAAAAATACTTATCTGATTTTGTTTCTAAGTAGATATTTCTC
TTTTCTAACTCTTTCTTAAACGTTTCTAGTGTATAGATATTTGCTAATTTTCTTATCTCCAATAAACTAT
TTTTTATATAAGTTTTACATTCATCATGATTCATACAAACTCCACCTTCTATAAATGAATACAAAAAAAG
CAATCAAACGATTTCCGATTGATTGCTTAACAATTCTTAAATTCAGTAGCTTAGATACTTGAAAACTCTC
TGATTTCCCTATATAATGATAGTACGGTTATATACCGTCTTCAAACAAAGTTAATTAAATAACTTCTTAC
GAGGGAAGAGTTCATCTGACTAACTGATAAGCGTTGGTTTGGCAATCTTATCGGGCTATGCATTTATAAA
ATGTCGTCAAACATTTTATAAATGTGTCATGGCTCTTTTTTCGTTTCTATTCAGTTCGTTGTTTCGTTAT
ATCTAGTATACCGCTTTTAAAAAAAANTAAGCAACGATTTCGTGCATTATTCACACGAAGTCATTGCTTT
TTTCTTCTTCCATTTCTAAATCCAATGTTACTTGTTCTGATTCTGTTTCTGGTTCTGGTTCTGTTGGCTC
ATTTGGGATTAAATCCACTACTAGCGTTGAGTTAGTTAACTTTGCAATTTGTTCTAGTGTTTTTATGGTT
GGATCTGATTTTCCTGATTCTATTCGTGAATAATTTGATCTACTCATTTCTAATTCTTGGGAGAATTTTT
CTTTTGATTTGCCCAAATTCCCCGTAGGCGCTAGGGACCTCTTTAGCTTCTTGGAAGCTGTCAGTAGTAT
ATCTAATAATTTATCTCCATTCCCTTTAGTAACGTGTAACTTTCCAAATTTAAAAAAGCGACTCATAGAA
TTATTTCCTCCCGTTAAATAATAGATAACTATTAAAAATAGACAATACTTGCTCATAAGTAATGGTACTT
AAATTGTTTACTTTGGCGTGTTTCATTGCTTGATGAAACTGATTTTTAGTAAACAGTTGACGATATTCTC
GATTGACCCATTTTGAAACAAAGTACGTATATAGCTTCCAATATTTATCTGGAACATCTGTGGTATGGCG
GGTAAGTTTTATTAAGACACTGTTTACTTTTGGTTTAGGATGAAAGCATTCCGCTGGCAGCTTAAGCAAT
TGCTGAATCGAGACTTGAGTGTGCAAGAGCAACCCTAGTGTTCGGTGAATATCCAAGGTACGCTTGTAGA
ATCCTTCTTCAACAATCAGATAGATGTCAGACGCATGGCTTTCAAAAACCACTTTTTTAATAATTTGTGT
GCTTAAATGGTAAGGAATACTCCCAACAATTTTATACCTCTGTTTGTTAGGGAATTGAAACTGTAGAATA
TCTTGGTGAATTAAAGTGACACGAATGTTCAGTTTTAATTTTTCTGACGATAAGTTGAATAGATGACTGT
CTAATTCAATAGACGTTACCTGTTTACTTATTTTAGCCAGTTTCGTCGTTAAATGCCCTTTACCTGTTCC
AATTTCGTAAACGGTATCGGTTTCTTTTAAATTCAATTGTTTTATTATTTGGTTGAGTACTTTTTCACTC
GTTAAAAAGTTTTGAGAATATTTTATATTTTTGTTCATGTAATTACTCCTGAAGTGATTACATCTGTAAA
TAAATACAGAAGTTAAACGATTTGTTTGTAATTTTAGTTATCTGTTTAAAAAGTCATAAGATTAGTCACT
GGTAGGAATTAATCTAACGTATTTATTTATCTGCGTAATCACTGTTTTTAGTCTGTTTCAAAACAGTAGA
TGTTTTATCTACATTACGCATTTGGAATACCAACATGACGAATCCCTCCTTCTTAATTACAAATTTTTAG
CATCTAATTTAACTTCAATTCCTATTATACACAAAATTTTAAGATACTGCACTATCAACACACTCTTAAG
TTTGCTTCGGGGGATCTTTTCCGCTGCATAACCCTGCTTCGGGGTCATTATAGCGATTTTTTCGGTATAT
CCATCCTTTTTCGCACGATATACAGGATTTTGCCAAAGGGTTCGTGTAGACTTTCCTTGGTGTATCCAAC
GGCGTCAGCCGGGCAGGATAGGTGAAGTAGGCCCACCCGCGAGCGGGTGTTCCTTCTTCACTGTCCCTTA
TTCGCACCTGGCGGTGCTCAACGGGAATCCTGCTCTGCGAGGCTGGCCGGCTACCGCCGGCGTAACAGAT
GAGGGCAAGCGGATGGCTGATGAAACCAAGCCAACCAGGAAGGGCAGCCCACCTATCAAGGTGTACTGCC
TTCCAGACGAACGAAGAGCGATTGAGGAAAAGGCGGCGGCGGCCGGCATGAGCCTGTCGGCCTACCTGCT
GGCCGTCGGCCAGGGCTACAAAATCACGGGCGTCGTGGACTATGAGCACGTCCGCGAGCTGGCCCGCATC
AATGGCGACCTGGGCCGCCTGGGCGGCCTGCTGAAACTCTGGCTCACCGACGACCCGCGCACGGCGCGGT
TCGGTGATGCCACGATCCTCGCCCTGCTGGCGAAGATCGAAGAGAAGCAGGACGAGCTTGGCAAGGTCAT
GATGGGCGTGGTCCGCCCGAGGGCAGAGCCATGACTTTTTTAGCCGCTAAAACGGCCGGGGGGTGCGCGT
GATTGCCAAGCACGTCCCCATGCGCTCCATCAAGAAGAGCGACTTCGCGGAGCTGGTGAAGTACATCACC
GACGAGCAAGGCAAGACCGATCCCCTATGCGGTGTGAAATACCGCACAGATGCGTAAGGAGAAAATACCG
CATCAGGCGCCATTCGCCATTCAGGCTGCGCAACTGTTGGGAAGGGCGATCGGTGCGGGCCTCTTCGCTA
TTACGCCAGCTGGCGAAAGGGGGATGTGCTGCAAGGCGATTAAGTTGGGTAACGCCAGGGTTTTCCCAGT
CACGACGTTGTAAAACGACGGCCAGTGCCAAGCTTGCATGCCTGCAGTTACAGGAACAGGTGGTGGCGGC
CCTCGGCGCGCTCGTACTGCTCCACGATGGTGTAGTCCTCGTTGTGGGAGGTGATGTCCAGCTTGGAGTC
CACGTAGTAGTAGCCGGGCAGCTGCACGGGCTTCTTGGCCATGTAGATGGACTTGAACTCCACCAGGTAG
TGGCCGCCGTCCTTCAGCTTCAGGGCCTTGTGGATCTCGCCCTTCAGCACGCCGTCGCGGGGGTACAGGC
GCTCGGTGGAGGCCTCCCAGCCCATAGTCTTCTTCTGCATTACGGGGCCGTCGGAGGGGAAGTTCACGCC
GATGAACTTCACCTTGTAGATGAAGGAGCCGTCCTGCAGGGAGGAGTCCTGGGTCACGGTCACCACGCCG
CCGTCCTCGAAGTTCATCACGCGCTCCCACTTGAAGCCCTCGGGGAAGGACAGCTTCTTGTAGTCGGGGA
TGTCGGCGGGGTGCTTCACGTACACCTTGGAGCCGTACTGGAACTGGGGGGACAGGATGTCCCAGGCGAA
GGGCAGGGGGCCGCCCTTGGTCACCTTCAGCTTGGCGGTCTGGGTGCCCTCGTAGGGGCGGCCCTCGCCC
TCGCCCTCGATCTCGAACTCGTGGCCGTTCACGGAGCCCTCCATGCGCACCTTGAAGCGCATGAACTCCT
TGATGACGTCCTCGGAGGAGGCCATTTTAATAAACCTCCTTCGGATCCGTTGTAAATGAATTTCCACCTT
CAGGGTTTTTGAAACCATAAAACCAAAGCAATCCAAGCAAAATAGCTAGGTAGAAAAAAGTTTTCATTGT
AAAAATAGTTGCTGGATGATGCAAAATTAGTTTTATTTTATTCATAAATCCACCTCTTCATTGTTTCATT
AGTGTTACAAATATTAAAAATAAACGTTTAATACTTACTTACTGTAATACATTTGTCTTTAAATGTCTAA
TTACATTTTTGTAAGGTTAGAAAAATAAACATATTTTGAACTTGAAAGTAGGTACGAGTATAATGAAACA
ATAGATATAGCAATGTTTTAATGCTAGAAAAGAGGTTGGACTATGATTAATCAAAAGAAGATTGCAGGAG
AAAAGGCTTGTGAATGGATTAAAGATGGAATGGTTGTGGGTCTTGGAACGGGGGGTACCGAGCTCGAATT
CGTAATCATGTCATAGCTGTTTCCTGTGTGAAATTGTTATCCGCTCACAATTCCACACAACATACGAGCC
GGAAGCATAAAGTGTAAAGCCTGGGGTGCCTAATGAGTGAGCTAACTCACATTAATTGCGTTGCGCTCAC
TGCCCGCTTTCCAGTCGGGAAACCTGTCGTGCCAGCTGCATTAATGAATCGGCCAACGCGCGGGGAGAGG
CGGTTTGCGTATTGGGCGCTCTTCCGCTTCCTCGCTCACTGACTCGCTGCGCTCGGTCGTTCGGCTGCGG
CGAGCGGTATCAGCTCACTCAAAGGCGGTAATACGGTTATCCACAGAATCAGGGGATAACGCAGGAAAGA
ACATGTGAGCAAAAGGCCAGCAAAAGGCCAGGAACCGTAAAAAGGCCGCGTTGCTGGCGTTTTTCCATAG
GCTCCGCCCCCCTGACGAGCATCACAAAAATCGACGCTCAAGTCAGAGGTGGCGAAACCCGACAGGACTA
TAAAGATACCAGGCGTTTCCCCCTGGAAGCTCCCTCGTGCGCTCTCCTGTTCCGACCCTGCCGCTTACCG
GATACCTGTCCGCCTTTCTCCCTTCGGGAAGCGTGGCGCTTTCTCATAGCTCACGCTGTAGGTATCTCAG
TTCGGTGTAGGTCGTTCGCTCCAAGCTGGGCTGTGTGCACGAACCCCCCGTTCAGCCCGACCGCTGCGCC
TTATCCGGTAACTATCGTCTTGAGTCCAACCCGGTAAGACACGACTTATCGCCACTGGCAGCAGCCACTG
GTAACAGGATTAGCAGAGCGAGGTATGTAGGCGGTGCTACAGAGTTCTTGAAGTGGTGGCCTAACTACGG
CTACACTAGAAGAACAGTATTTGGTATCTGCGCTCTGCTGAAGCCAGTTACCTTCGGAAAAAGAGTTGGT
AGCTCTTGATCCGGCAAACAAACCACCGCTGGTAGCGGTGGTTTTTTTGTTTGCAAGCAGCAGATTACGC
GCAGAAAAAAAGGATCTCAAGAAGATCCTTTGATCTTTTCTACGGGGTCTGACGCTCAGTGGAACGAAAA
CTCACGTTAAGGGATTTTGGTCATGAGATTATCAAAAAGGATCTTCACCTAGATCCTTTTAAATTAAAAA
TGAAGTTTTAAATCAATCTAAAGTATATATGAGTAAACT
Features (pLannotate 1.2.2; 19 found; start..end, strand, type, name):
     13..226     -  CDS            bla(M) (fragment): β-lactamase lacking the signal sequence; bla(M); allows cytosolic expression of β-lactamase
    725..2212    -  CDS            repS: REPS_STRPY - Protein predicted: Swiss-Prot protein existence level 4. Essential for replication. From Streptococcus pyogenes.
   2924..3160    -  CDS            copR (fragment): COPR_STRAG - Protein predicted: Swiss-Prot protein existence level 4. Involved in copy control of plasmid pIP501. From Streptococcus agalactiae.
   3294..4028    -  CDS            erm: ERM_STREE - Experimental evidence at protein level: Swiss-Prot protein existence level 1. This protein produces a dimethylation of the adenine residue at position 2085 in 23S rRNA, resulting in reduced affinity between ribosomes and macrolide-lincosamide-streptogramin B antibiotics. From Streptococcus pneumoniae.
   4156..4236    -  CDS            ermC: LPRM_ENTFL - Protein predicted: Swiss-Prot protein existence level 4. This peptide is involved in the control mechanism of the synthesis of the erythromycin resistance protein. From Enterococcus faecalis (Streptococcus faecalis).
   4491..4600    +  oriT           oriT: incP origin of transfer
   4633..5004    +  CDS            traJ: oriT-recognizing protein; traJ
   5042..5137    +  CDS            traI (fragment): TRAI6_ECOLX - Experimental evidence at protein level: Swiss-Prot protein existence level 1. The initiation process of transfer DNA synthesis requires the interaction of at least three plasmid-specific components (TraH, I, and J) at the transfer origin resulting in the assembly of a specialised nucleoprotein complex - the relaxosome. Site- and strand-specific cleavage at the transfer origin is dependent on TraI and TraJ. From Escherichia coli.
   5136..5187    +  misc_feature   bom (fragment): basis of mobility region from pBR322
   5193..5347    -  CDS            lacZα (fragment): LacZα fragment of β-galactosidase; lacZ fragment
   5350..5367    -  misc_feature   MCS (fragment): pUC18/19 multiple cloning site
   5371..6045    -  CDS            DsRed-Express: DsRed-Express is a basic (constitutively fluorescent) orange fluorescent protein published in 2002, derived from Discosoma sp.. It is reported to be a rapidly-maturing tetramer with low acid sensitivity.
   6413..6499    +  CDS            rpiA (fragment): RPIA_LISMC - Protein inferred from homology: Swiss-Prot protein existence level 3. Catalyzes the reversible conversion of ribose-5-phosphate to ribulose 5-phosphate. From Listeria monocytogenes serotype 4b (strain CLIP80459).
   6493..6511    -  misc_feature   MCS (fragment): pUC18/19 multiple cloning site
   6544..6560    -  protein_bind   lac operator: The lac repressor binds to the lac operator to inhibit transcription in E. coli. This inhibition can be relieved by adding lactose or isopropyl-β-D-thiogalactopyranoside (IPTG). lac repressor encoded by lacI
   6568..6598    -  promoter       lac promoter: promoter for the E. coli lac operon
   6613..6634    -  protein_bind   CAP binding site: CAP binding activates transcription in the presence of cAMP. E. coli catabolite activator protein
   6647..6739    -  CDS            lacI (fragment): lac repressor; lacI; The lac repressor binds to the lac operator to inhibit transcription in E. coli. This inhibition can be relieved by adding lactose or isopropyl-β-D-thiogalactopyranoside (IPTG).
   6922..7510    -  rep_origin     ori: high-copy-number ColE1/pMB1/pBR322/pUC origin of replication
