[The description below was written by a language model from this plasmid's Addgene catalogue record and pLannotate feature annotations shown in this document.]
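Description:
PJEBAN6 is a 7.7 kb bacterial expression plasmid built on the pNF8 backbone and designed to label Listeria monocytogenes with the red fluorescent protein DsRed-Express. It is an E. coli/Gram-positive shuttle vector. A high-copy ColE1/pUC-type origin supports propagation in E. coli. The repS replication gene and a copR copy-control fragment, both related to the pIP501-type family of streptococcal/enterococcal plasmids, provide replication functions suited to Gram-positive hosts such as Listeria. Selection is by erythromycin, conferred by an erm 23S rRNA methylase gene preceded by its short regulatory leader peptide. Only a small remnant of a β-lactamase gene is annotated, so ampicillin resistance should not be assumed. An IncP origin of transfer with traJ and a traI fragment, plus a partial pBR322 bom region, indicates that the plasmid can be mobilised by conjugation from a donor supplying the remaining transfer functions.

The payload is the DsRed-Express coding sequence, a rapidly maturing tetrameric Discosoma-derived protein. It sits between pUC-type multiple cloning site remnants within a disrupted lacZα region. Upstream of the reporter lie the lac promoter, operator and CAP site, followed by a segment of Listeria chromosomal DNA annotated through a short rpiA fragment. This Listeria-derived segment may carry the promoter that drives expression in Listeria, but the record does not name the promoter. According to the associated publication title, the plasmid belongs to a multiple fluorescence labelling system. That system lets differently coloured L. monocytogenes strains be told apart in co-invasion experiments.
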