Addgene plasmid #203684: PJEBAN6
Purpose: Expresses red fluorescent marker DsRed-Express in Listeria monocytogenes
Depositing lab: Tine Rask Licht. Depositing organization: Danmarks Tekniske Universitet. Publication: Construction of a multiple fluorescence labelling system for use in co-invasion studies of Listeria monocytogenes. Andersen JB, Roldgaard BB, Lindner AB, Christensen BB, Licht TR. BMC Microbiol. 2006 Oct 3;6:86. doi: 10.1186/1471-2180-6-86. PubMed 17014739.
Backbone
  Vector backbone: pNF8
  Vector type: Bacterial Expression
Growth in bacteria
  Bacterial resistance: Erythromycin, 150 μg/mL
  Growth temperature: 37°C
  Growth strain: DH5alpha
  Copy number: Unknown
Gene/Insert
  Gene/Insert name: DsRed-Express
Terms and licenses: Academic/Nonprofit Terms; Industry Terms: Not Available to Industry
How to cite: PJEBAN6 was a gift from Tine Rask Licht (Addgene plasmid # 203684 ; http://n2t.net/addgene:203684 ; RRID:Addgene_203684)
